Addgene plasmid #225482: pU6-tevopreq1-FXR1-G266E
Purpose: Express epegRNA for FXR1
Depositing lab: Christine Mayr. Depositing organization: Memorial Sloan-Kettering Cancer Center. Publication: The FXR1 network acts as signaling scaffold for actomyosin remodeling. Chen X, Fansler MM, Janjoš U, Ule J, Mayr C. Cell. 5 August 2024. doi: 10.1016/j.cell.2024.07.015. PubMed 37961296.
Backbone
  Vector backbone: SpCas9 epegRNA backbone
  Backbone manufacturer: David Liu (Addgene # 174038)
  Vector type: CRISPR
Growth in bacteria
  Bacterial resistance: Ampicillin, 100 μg/mL
  Growth temperature: 37°C
  Growth strain: DH5alpha
  Copy number: High Copy
Gene/Insert
  Gene/Insert name: epegRNA for editing FXR1-G266E
  gRNA/shRNA sequence: GACTGGAACATTCAGAATCT
  Species: H. sapiens (human)
  Entrez Gene: FXR1 (a.k.a. CMYP9A, CMYP9B, FXR1P, MYOPMIL, MYORIBF)
  Promoter: hU6
  Cloning method: Other
Terms and licenses: Academic/Nonprofit Terms; Industry Terms: Not Available to Industry
Depositor comments: Please visit https://doi.org/10.1101/2023.11.05.565677 for bioRxiv preprint. Sequence of the FXR1-G266E prime editing epegRNA precursor: Spacer - GACTGGAACATTCAGAATCT Scaffold - AGTTTTAGAGCTAGAAATAGCAAGTTAAAATAAGGCTAGTCCGTTATCAACTTGAAAAAGTGGCACCGAGTCGGTGC Template - CTACGAAGAGGTAAGT PBS - ATTCTGAATGTTC Pseudoknot - cgcggttctatctagttacgcgttaaaccaactagaa
How to cite: pU6-tevopreq1-FXR1-G266E was a gift from Christine Mayr (Addgene plasmid # 225482 ; http://n2t.net/addgene:225482 ; RRID:Addgene_225482)
