[The description below was written by a language model from this plasmid's Addgene catalogue record and pLannotate feature annotations shown in this document.]
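Description:
pU6-tevopreq1-FXR1-G266E is a small (about 2.3 kb) CRISPR plasmid that expresses an engineered prime editing guide RNA (epegRNA) directed at human FXR1. It is built on an SpCas9 epegRNA backbone and is maintained in E. coli through a high-copy ColE1/pUC-type origin of replication. Selection is by ampicillin, conferred by a β-lactamase gene under its native bla promoter. The annotation also picks up a short attB1 fragment upstream of the expression cassette, which appears to be a backbone remnant with no stated function. No mammalian selection marker or reporter is annotated, and the plasmid encodes no Cas9 or prime editor protein, so the editor must be supplied from a separate construct.

The payload is a single RNA polymerase III transcription unit driven by the human U6 promoter. According to the depositor's description, the transcript consists of a 20-nt spacer targeting FXR1 and the S. pyogenes Cas9 guide scaffold. These are followed by a reverse-transcription template carrying the desired change, a primer binding site, and a 3′ tevopreQ1 pseudoknot. The spacer and scaffold direct a Cas9 nickase–reverse transcriptase fusion to the target site. The primer binding site then anneals to the nicked strand, and the template is copied into the genome to install the G266E substitution in FXR1. The structured pseudoknot motif protects the 3′ extension from exonucleolytic degradation, which generally improves editing efficiency over an unmodified pegRNA. Only the U6 promoter and the scaffold are annotated in the feature table; the 3′ extension elements are known from the depositor comments. The record gives the purpose simply as expressing the epegRNA for FXR1, consistent with introducing this point mutation at the endogenous locus in human cells.
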