Features (pLannotate 1.2.2; 6 found; start..end, strand, type, name):
    269..373     -  promoter       AmpR promoter: bla
    411..428     +  protein_bind   attB1 (fragment): mutant version of attB; recombination site for the Gateway® BP reaction BP Clonase™
    480..720     +  promoter       U6 promoter: RNA polymerase III promoter for human U6 snRNA
    750..825     +  misc_RNA       gRNA scaffold: guide RNA scaffold for the Streptococcus pyogenes CRISPR/Cas9 system
    995..1583    -  rep_origin     ori: high-copy-number ColE1/pMB1/pBR322/pUC origin of replication
   1754..268     -  CDS            AmpR (across the origin): β-lactamase; bla; confers resistance to ampicillin, carbenicillin, and related antibiotics
>Addgene plasmid #225482 | pU6-tevopreq1-FXR1-G266E | addgene full sequence | sequence record 448478 | Addgene NGS Result
CGAGTTGCTCTTGCCCGGCGTCAATACGGGATAATACCGCGCCACATAGCAGAACTTTAAAAGTGCTCAT
CATTGGAAAACGTTCTTCGGGGCGAAAACTCTCAAGGATCTTACCGCTGTTGAGATCCAGTTCGATGTAA
CCCACTCGTGCACCCAACTGATCTTCAGCATCTTTTACTTTCACCAGCGTTTCTGGGTGAGCAAAAACAG
GAAGGCAAAATGCCGCAAAAAAGGGAATAAGGGCGACACGGAAATGTTGAATACTCATACTCTTCCTTTT
TCAATATTATTGAAGCATTTATCAGGGTTATTGTCTCATGAGCGGATACATATTTGAATGTATTTAGAAA
AATAAACAAATAGGGGTTCCGCGCACATTTCCCCGAAAAGTGCCACCTGACGTCGCTAGCTGTACAAAAA
AGCAGGCTTTAAAGGAACCAATTCAGTCGACTGGATCCGGTACCAAGGTCGGGCAGGAAGAGGGCCTATT
TCCCATGATTCCTTCATATTTGCATATACGATACAAGGCTGTTAGAGAGATAATTAGAATTAATTTGACT
GTAAACACAAAGATATTAGTACAAAATACGTGACGTAGAAAGTAATAATTTCTTGGGTAGTTTGCAGTTT
TAAAATTATGTTTTAAAATGGACTATCATATGCTTACCGTAACTTGAAAGTATTTCGATTTCTTGGCTTT
ATATATCTTGTGGAAAGGACGAAACACCGACTGGAACATTCAGAATCTAGTTTTAGAGCTAGAAATAGCA
AGTTAAAATAAGGCTAGTCCGTTATCAACTTGAAAAAGTGGCACCGAGTCGGTGCACTTACCTCTTCGTA
GATTCTGAATGTTCCGCGGTTCTATCTAGTTACGCGTTAAACCAACTAGAATTTTTTTAAGCTTGGGCCG
CTCGAGGTACCTCTCTACATATGACATGTGAGCAAAAGGCCAGCAAAAGGCCAGGAACCGTAAAAAGGCC
GCGTTGCTGGCGTTTTTCCATAGGCTCCGCCCCCCTGACGAGCATCACAAAAATCGACGCTCAAGTCAGA
GGTGGCGAAACCCGACAGGACTATAAAGATACCAGGCGTTTCCCCCTGGAAGCTCCCTCGTGCGCTCTCC
TGTTCCGACCCTGCCGCTTACCGGATACCTGTCCGCCTTTCTCCCTTCGGGAAGCGTGGCGCTTTCTCAT
AGCTCACGCTGTAGGTATCTCAGTTCGGTGTAGGTCGTTCGCTCCAAGCTGGGCTGTGTGCACGAACCCC
CCGTTCAGCCCGACCGCTGCGCCTTATCCGGTAACTATCGTCTTGAGTCCAACCCGGTAAGACACGACTT
ATCGCCACTGGCAGCAGCCACTGGTAACAGGATTAGCAGAGCGAGGTATGTAGGCGGTGCTACAGAGTTC
TTGAAGTGGTGGCCTAACTACGGCTACACTAGAAGAACAGTATTTGGTATCTGCGCTCTGCTGAAGCCAG
TTACCTTCGGAAAAAGAGTTGGTAGCTCTTGATCCGGCAAACAAACCACCGCTGGTAGCGGTGGTTTTTT
TGTTTGCAAGCAGCAGATTACGCGCAGAAAAAAAGGATCTCAAGAAGATCCTTTGATCTTTTCTACGGGG
TCTGACGCTCAGTGGAACGAAAACTCACGTTAAGGGATTTTGGTCATGAGATTATCAAAAAGGATCTTCA
CCTAGATCCTTTTAAATTAAAAATGAAGTTTTAAATCAATCTAAAGTATATATGAGTAAACTTGGTCTGA
CAGTTACCAATGCTTAATCAGTGAGGCACCTATCTCAGCGATCTGTCTATTTCGTTCATCCATAGTTGCC
TGACTCCCCGTCGTGTAGATAACTACGATACGGGAGGGCTTACCATCTGGCCCCAGTGCTGCAATGATAC
CGCGAGATCCACGCTCACCGGCTCCAGATTTATCAGCAATAAACCAGCCAGCCGGAAGGGCCGAGCGCAG
AAGTGGTCCTGCAACTTTATCCGCCTCCATCCAGTCTATTAATTGTTGCCGGGAAGCTAGAGTAAGTAGT
TCGCCAGTTAATAGTTTGCGCAACGTTGTTGCCATTGCTACAGGCATCGTGGTGTCACGCTCGTCGTTTG
GTATGGCTTCATTCAGCTCCGGTTCCCAACGATCAAGGCGAGTTACATGATCCCCCATGTTGTGCAAAAA
AGCGGTTAGCTCCTTCGGTCCTCCGATCGTTGTCAGAAGTAAGTTGGCCGCAGTGTTATCACTCATGGTT
ATGGCAGCACTGCATAATTCTCTTACTGTCATGCCATCCGTAAGATGCTTTTCTGTGACTGGTGAGTACT
CAACCAAGTCATTCTGAGAATAGTGTATGCGGCGAC
